Addgene plasmid #67675: p3E-TAPP1-PH
Purpose: Multisite gateway entry clone for adding C-terminal fusions of TAPP1-PH
Depositing lab: Rob Parton. Depositing organization: University of Queensland, Institute for Molecular Bioscience. Publication: Modular Detection of GFP-Labeled Proteins for Rapid Screening by Electron Microscopy in Cells and Organisms. Ariotti N, Hall TE, Rae J, Ferguson C, McMahon KA, Martel N, Webb RE, Webb RI, Teasdale RD, Parton RG. Dev Cell. 2015 Nov 23;35(4):513-25. doi: 10.1016/j.devcel.2015.10.016. Epub 2015 Nov 12. PubMed 26585296.
Backbone
  Vector backbone: pDONR P2R-p3
  Backbone manufacturer: Invitrogen
  Vector type: Gateway multisite 3' entry clone
Growth in bacteria
  Bacterial resistance: Kanamycin, 50 μg/mL
  Growth temperature: 37°C
  Growth strain: DH5alpha
  Copy number: High Copy
Gene/Insert
  Gene/Insert name: TAPP1-PH
  Species: Synthetic
  Cloning method: Gateway Cloning
  Sequencing primers: 5′ M13F; 3′ M13R
Terms and licenses: Academic/Nonprofit Terms; Industry Terms: Not Available to Industry
How to cite: p3E-TAPP1-PH was a gift from Rob Parton (Addgene plasmid # 67675 ; http://n2t.net/addgene:67675 ; RRID:Addgene_67675)
