[The description below was written by a language model from this plasmid's Addgene catalogue record and pLannotate feature annotations shown in this document.]
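Description:
p3E-TAPP1-PH is a MultiSite Gateway 3' entry clone built in the Invitrogen pDONR P2R-P3 backbone by Gateway recombination. It is a small (about 3.0 kb) bacterial plasmid, carried on a high-copy ColE1/pUC-type origin and selected with kanamycin through an aminoglycoside phosphotransferase (KanR) gene. As an entry clone it has no promoter positioned to drive the insert. The annotated T7 promoter, the rrnB T1 and T2 terminators, and the short lacI and lacZα fragments are backbone elements. The terminators insulate the cloning region from read-through transcription, and M13 forward and reverse primer sites are listed for sequencing the insert.

The payload is the pleckstrin homology (PH) domain of TAPP1. The catalogue lists its species as synthetic, while the feature table annotates it as a roughly 370 bp fragment matching human PLEKHA1. This protein binds specifically to phosphatidylinositol 3,4-bisphosphate, so the isolated domain can act as a lipid-binding module for that phosphoinositide. The insert is flanked on one side by an attR2 site spanning the sequence origin. On the other side is an attL-type site that the annotation tool labels as an attL1 fragment overlapping an attB3 core, which is consistent with the attL3 site expected in a 3' entry clone.

In an LR reaction with compatible 5' and middle entry clones and a destination vector, these sites place TAPP1-PH in the third position. This fuses it to the C-terminus of the middle-element coding sequence, matching the stated purpose of adding C-terminal TAPP1-PH fusions. The associated publication concerns modular detection of GFP-labelled proteins for electron microscopy in cells and organisms, though the record does not state this clone's specific role in that work.
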