Features (pLannotate 1.2.2; 11 found; start..end, strand, type, name):
     43..408     +  CDS            PLEKHA1 (fragment): PKHA1_HUMAN - Also known as TAPP1. Experimental evidence at protein level: Swiss-Prot protein existence level 1. Binds specifically to phosphatidylinositol 3,4-diphosphate (PtdIns3,4P2), but not to other phosphoinositides. May recruit other proteins to the plasma membrane. From Homo sapiens (Human).
    412..432     -  protein_bind   attB3: mutant version of attB; core recombination site for the Gateway® BP reaction BP Clonase™
    423..508     -  protein_bind   attL1 (fragment): mutant version of attL; recombination site for the Gateway® LR reaction LR Clonase™
    545..563     -  promoter       T7 promoter: promoter for bacteriophage T7 RNA polymerase
    697..1506    +  CDS            KanR: aminoglycoside phosphotransferase; aph(3')-Ia; confers resistance to kanamycin in bacteria or G418 (Geneticin®) in eukaryotes
   1653..2241    +  rep_origin     ori: high-copy-number ColE1/pMB1/pBR322/pUC origin of replication
   2424..2516    +  CDS            lacI (fragment): lac repressor; lacI; The lac repressor binds to the lac operator to inhibit transcription in E. coli. This inhibition can be relieved by adding lactose or isopropyl-β-D-thiogalactopyranoside (IPTG).
   2571..2598    -  terminator     rrnB T2 terminator: transcription terminator T2 from the E. coli rrnB gene
   2730..2773    +  terminator     rrnB T1 terminator: Escherichia coli rrnB; transcription terminator T1 from the E. coli rrnB gene
   2820..2856    -  CDS            lacZα (fragment): LacZα fragment of β-galactosidase; lacZ fragment
   2927..41      -  protein_bind   attR2 (across the origin): mutant version of attR; recombination site for the Gateway® LR reaction LR Clonase™
>Addgene plasmid #67675 | p3E-TAPP1-PH | addgene full sequence | sequence record 181197 | Addgene NGS Result
TCATTTTACGTTTCTCGTTCAACTTTCTTGTACAAAGTGGTGTTTACTCCTAAACCACCTCAAGATAGTG
CGGTTATCAAAGCTGGATATTGTGTAAAACAAGGAGCAGTGATGAAAAACTGGAAGAGAAGATATTTTCA
ATTGGATGAAAACACAATAGGCTACTTCAAATCTGAACTGGAAAAGGAACCTCTTCGCGTAATACCACTT
AAAGAGGTTCATAAAGTCCAGGAATGTAAGCAAAGCGACATAATGATGAGGGACAACCTCTTTGAAATTG
TAACAACGTCTCGAACTTTCTATGTGCAGGCTGATAGCCCTGAAGAGATGCACAGTTGGATTAAAGCAGT
CTCTGGCGCCATTGTAGCACAGCGGGGTCCCGGCAGATCTGCGTCTTCTGAGCATCCCTGACAACTTTAT
TATACAAAGTTGGCATTATAAAAAAGCATTGCTTATCAATTTGTTGCAACGAACAGGTCACTATCAGTCA
AAATAAAATCATTATTTGGAGCTCCATGGTAGCGTTAACGCGGCCGCGATATCCCCTATAGTGAGTCGTA
TTACATGGTCATAGCTGTTTCCTGGCAGCTCTGGCCCGTGTCTCAAAATCTCTGATGTTACATTGCACAA
GATAAAAATATATCATCATGAACAATAAAACTGTCTGCTTACATAAACAGTAATACAAGGGGTGTTATGA
GCCATATTCAACGGGAAACGTCGAGGCCGCGATTAAATTCCAACATGGATGCTGATTTATATGGGTATAA
ATGGGCTCGCGATAATGTCGGGCAATCAGGTGCGACAATCTATCGCTTGTATGGGAAGCCCGATGCGCCA
GAGTTGTTTCTGAAACATGGCAAAGGTAGCGTTGCCAATGATGTTACAGATGAGATGGTCAGACTAAACT
GGCTGACGGAATTTATGCCTCTTCCGACCATCAAGCATTTTATCCGTACTCCTGATGATGCATGGTTACT
CACCACTGCGATCCCCGGAAAAACAGCATTCCAGGTATTAGAAGAATATCCTGATTCAGGTGAAAATATT
GTTGATGCGCTGGCAGTGTTCCTGCGCCGGTTGCATTCGATTCCTGTTTGTAATTGTCCTTTTAACAGCG
ATCGCGTATTTCGTCTCGCTCAGGCGCAATCACGAATGAATAACGGTTTGGTTGATGCGAGTGATTTTGA
TGACGAGCGTAATGGCTGGCCTGTTGAACAAGTCTGGAAAGAAATGCATAAACTTTTGCCATTCTCACCG
GATTCAGTCGTCACTCATGGTGATTTCTCACTTGATAACCTTATTTTTGACGAGGGGAAATTAATAGGTT
GTATTGATGTTGGACGAGTCGGAATCGCAGACCGATACCAGGATCTTGCCATCCTATGGAACTGCCTCGG
TGAGTTTTCTCCTTCATTACAGAAACGGCTTTTTCAAAAATATGGTATTGATAATCCTGATATGAATAAA
TTGCAGTTTCATTTGATGCTCGATGAGTTTTTCTAATCAGAATTGGTTAATTGGTTGTAACACTGGCAGA
GCATTACGCTGACTTGACGGGACGGCGCAAGCTCATGACCAAAATCCCTTAACGTGAGTTACGCGTCGTT
CCACTGAGCGTCAGACCCCGTAGAAAAGATCAAAGGATCTTCTTGAGATCCTTTTTTTCTGCGCGTAATC
TGCTGCTTGCAAACAAAAAAACCACCGCTACCAGCGGTGGTTTGTTTGCCGGATCAAGAGCTACCAACTC
TTTTTCCGAAGGTAACTGGCTTCAGCAGAGCGCAGATACCAAATACTGTTCTTCTAGTGTAGCCGTAGTT
AGGCCACCACTTCAAGAACTCTGTAGCACCGCCTACATACCTCGCTCTGCTAATCCTGTTACCAGTGGCT
GCTGCCAGTGGCGATAAGTCGTGTCTTACCGGGTTGGACTCAAGACGATAGTTACCGGATAAGGCGCAGC
GGTCGGGCTGAACGGGGGGTTCGTGCACACAGCCCAGCTTGGAGCGAACGACCTACACCGAACTGAGATA
CCTACAGCGTGAGCTATGAGAAAGCGCCACGCTTCCCGAAGGGAGAAAGGCGGACAGGTATCCGGTAAGC
GGCAGGGTCGGAACAGGAGAGCGCACGAGGGAGCTTCCAGGGGGAAACGCCTGGTATCTTTATAGTCCTG
TCGGGTTTCGCCACCTCTGACTTGAGCGTCGATTTTTGTGATGCTCGTCAGGGGGGCGGAGCCTATGGAA
AAACGCCAGCAACGCGGCCTTTTTACGGTTCCTGGCCTTTTGCTGGCCTTTTGCTCACATGTTCTTTCCT
GCGTTATCCCCTGATTCTGTGGATAACCGTATTACCGCCTTTGAGTGAGCTGATACCGCTCGCCGCAGCC
GAACGACCGAGCGCAGCGAGTCAGTGAGCGAGGAAGCGGAAGAGCGCCCAATACGCAAACCGCCTCTCCC
CGCGCGTTGGCCGATTCATTAATGCAGCTGGCACGACAGGTTTCCCGACTGGAAAGCGGGCAGTGAGCGC
AACGCAATTAATACGCGTACCGCTAGCCAGGAAGAGTTTGTAGAAACGCAAAAAGGCCATCCGTCAGGAT
GGCCTTCTGCTTAGTTTGATGCCTGGCAGTTTATGGCGGGCGTCCTGCCCGCCACCCTCCGGGCCGTTGC
TTCACAACGTTCAAATCCGCTCCCGGCGGATTTGTCCTACTCAGGAGAGCGTTCACCGACAAACAACAGA
TAAAACGAAAGGCCCAGTCTTCCGACTGAGCCTTTCGTTTTATTTGATGCCTGGCAGTTCCCTACTCTCG
CGTTAACGCTAGCATGGATGTTTTCCCAGTCACGACGTTGTAAAACGACGGCCAGTCTTAAGCTCGGGCC
CTGCAGCTCTAGAGCTCGAATTCTACAGGTCACTAATACCATCTAAGTAGTTGGTTCATAGTGACTGCAT
ATGTTGTGTTTTACAGTATTATGTAGTCTGTTTTTTATGCAAAATCTAATTTAATATATTGATATTTATA
